Addgene plasmid #153777: pGBW-m4252968
Purpose: Mammalian expression plasmid for SARS-CoV-2 E (envelope)
Depositing lab: Ginkgo Bioworks & Benjie Chen. Depositing organization: Ginkgo Bioworks.
Backbone
  Vector backbone: pTwist_CMV_Hygro_6 with AarI site removed
  Backbone size w/o insert (bp): 6525
  Vector type: Mammalian Expression
  Selectable markers: Hygromycin
Growth in bacteria
  Bacterial resistance: Ampicillin, 100 μg/mL
  Growth temperature: 37°C
  Growth strain: DH5alpha
  Copy number: High Copy
Gene/Insert
  Gene/Insert name: SARS-CoV-2 E (envelope) (alt names: envelope protein; E protein)
  Species: Severe acute respiratory syndrome coronavirus 2
  Insert size (bp): 221
  Mutation: wt
  Entrez Gene: E (a.k.a. GU280_gp04)
  Promoter: CMV
  Tag / fusion protein: Cleavable TEV;TRX (C terminal on backbone)
  Cloning method: Unknown
Resource information
  A portion of this plasmid was derived from a plasmid made by: GinkgoBioworks
Depositor comments: NCBI reference sequence: 43740570
How to cite: pGBW-m4252968 was a gift from Ginkgo Bioworks & Benjie Chen (Addgene plasmid # 153777 ; http://n2t.net/addgene:153777 ; RRID:Addgene_153777)
