[The description below was written by a language model from this plasmid's Addgene catalogue record and pLannotate feature annotations shown in this document.]
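Description:
pGBW-m4252968 is a mammalian expression plasmid for the wild-type envelope (E) protein of SARS-CoV-2, built on a pTwist_CMV_Hygro_6 backbone from which an AarI site was removed. It is maintained in E. coli as a high-copy plasmid through a ColE1/pUC-type origin and an ampicillin resistance gene (AmpR). For selection in mammalian cells it carries a separate cassette in which the human ubiquitin C promoter drives hygromycin B phosphotransferase, followed by a synthetic polyadenylation signal.

The E coding sequence sits downstream of the CMV immediate-early enhancer and promoter elements, and it is followed in the same orientation by E. coli thioredoxin (trxA) and a 6xHis tag. The catalogue entry describes this as a cleavable C-terminal TEV/TRX fusion supplied by the backbone. The feature table does not annotate a TEV site itself, though a short unannotated gap lies between the E and trxA reading frames where such a linker would sit. The 6xHis tag appears only in the annotation, not in the catalogue fields. The SV40 poly(A) signal lies just downstream of the fusion across the circular junction, but it is annotated on the opposite strand, so the record does not clearly show which element terminates the transcript. The expression unit is flanked by bacterial and phage terminators (rrnG, T7) and by 5' and 3' β-globin insulator elements, which help isolate the cassettes from read-through and neighbouring regulatory influences.

The construct is suited to transient or hygromycin-selected stable expression of tagged E protein in mammalian cells. The thioredoxin and His tags offer handles for solubility, detection or affinity purification, and the TEV site allows them to be removed. E is a small viroporin involved in virus assembly and morphogenesis.
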