Features (pLannotate 1.2.2; 21 found; start..end, strand, type, name):
     47..168     -  polyA_signal   SV40 poly(A) signal: SV40 polyadenylation signal
    191..260     -  CDS            large T antigen (fragment): large T antigen from SV40 (simian virus 40)
    283..329     +  terminator     T7 terminator: transcription terminator for bacteriophage T7 RNA polymerase
    359..495     +  terminator     rrnG terminator: transcription terminator from the E. coli ribosomal RNA rrnG operon (Albrechtsen et al., 1991)
    540..611     +  misc_feature   3' β-globin insulator: insulator downstream of the human β-globin locus (Farrell et al., 2002)
    837..1425    -  rep_origin     ori: high-copy-number ColE1/pMB1/pBR322/pUC origin of replication
   1597..1661    -  CDS            bla(M) (fragment): β-lactamase lacking the signal sequence; bla(M); allows cytosolic expression of β-lactamase
   1925..3134    +  promoter       UbC promoter: human ubiquitin C promoter
   3144..4165    +  CDS            HygR (fragment): hygromycin B phosphotransferase confers resistance to hygromycin
   4193..4241    +  polyA_signal   poly(A) signal: synthetic polyadenylation signal
   4507..5367    +  CDS            AmpR: β-lactamase; bla; confers resistance to ampicillin, carbenicillin, and related antibiotics
   5380..5516    +  terminator     rrnG terminator: transcription terminator from the E. coli ribosomal RNA rrnG operon (Albrechtsen et al., 1991)
   5668..5739    +  misc_feature   5' β-globin insulator: insulator upstream of the human β-globin locus (Farrell et al., 2002)
   5744..5790    -  terminator     T7 terminator: transcription terminator for bacteriophage T7 RNA polymerase
   5808..5856    -  polyA_signal   poly(A) signal: synthetic polyadenylation signal
   5937..6240    +  enhancer       CMV enhancer: human cytomegalovirus immediate early enhancer
   6313..6330    -  promoter       CMV promoter (fragment): human cytomegalovirus (CMV) immediate early promoter
   6393..6444    +  promoter       CMVd2 promoter: truncated human cytomegalovirus (CMV) immediate early promoter that yields moderately reduced expression relative to the full-length promoter
   6519..6743    +  CDS            E: VEMP_SARS2 - Experimental evidence at protein level: Swiss-Prot protein existence level 1. Plays a central role in virus morphogenesis and assembly. Acts as a viroporin and self-assembles in host membranes forming pentameric protein-lipid pores that allow ion transport. Also plays a role in the induction of apoptosis (By similarity). Regulates the localization of S protein at cis-Golgi, the place of virus budding (PubMed:33229438). May act by slowing down the cell secretory pathway (PubMed:33229438). May interfere with tight-junction stability by interacting with host MPP5. This would result i
   6765..7091    +  CDS            trxA: THIO_ECO57 - Experimental evidence at protein level: Swiss-Prot protein existence level 1. Participates in various redox reactions through the reversible oxidation of its active center dithiol to a disulfide and catalyzes dithiol-disulfide exchange reactions. From Escherichia coli O157:H7.
   7113..7130    +  CDS            6xHis: 6xHis affinity tag
>Addgene plasmid #153777 | pGBW-m4252968 | addgene full sequence | sequence record 301672 | Ginkgo NGS Result
AGCTTGACTGACTGAGATACAGCGTACCTTCAGCTCACAGACATGATAAGATACATTGATGAGTTTGGAC
AAACCACAACTAGAATGCAGTGAAAAAAATGCTTTATTTGTGAAATTTGTGATGCTATTGCTTTATTTGT
AACCATTATAAGCTGCAATAAACAAGTTAACAACAACAATTGCATTCATTTTATGTTTCAGGTTCAGGGG
GAGGTGTGGGAGGTTTTTTAAAGCAAGTAAAACCTCTACAAATGTGGTATTGGCCCATCTCTATCGGTAT
CGTAGCATAACCCCTTGGGGCCTCTAAACGGGTCTTGAGGGGTTTTTTGTGCCCCTCGGGCCGGATTGCT
ATCTACCGGCATTGGCGCAGAAAAAAATGCCTGATGCGACGCTGCGCGTCTTATACTCCCACATATGCCA
GATTCAGCAACGGATACGGCTTCCCCAACTTGCCCACTTCCATACGTGTCCTCCTTACCAGAAATTTATC
CTTAAGGTCGTCAGCTATCCTGCAGGCGATCTCTCGATTTCGATCAAGACATTCCTTTAATGGTCTTTTC
TGGACACCACTAGGGGTCAGAAGTAGTTCATCAAACTTTCTTCCCTCCCTAATCTCATTGGTTACCTTGG
GCTATCGAAACTTAATTAACCAGTCAAGTCAGCTACTTGGCGAGATCGACTTGTCTGGGTTTCGACTACG
CTCAGAATTGCGTCAGTCAAGTTCGATCTGGTCCTTGCTATTGCACCCGTTCTCCGATTACGAGTTTCAT
TTAAATCATGTGAGCAAAAGGCCAGCAAAAGGCCAGGAACCGTAAAAAGGCCGCGTTGCTGGCGTTTTTC
CATAGGCTCCGCCCCCCTGACGAGCATCACAAAAATCGACGCTCAAGTCAGAGGTGGCGAAACCCGACAG
GACTATAAAGATACCAGGCGTTTCCCCCTGGAAGCTCCCTCGTGCGCTCTCCTGTTCCGACCCTGCCGCT
TACCGGATACCTGTCCGCCTTTCTCCCTTCGGGAAGCGTGGCGCTTTCTCATAGCTCACGCTGTAGGTAT
CTCAGTTCGGTGTAGGTCGTTCGCTCCAAGCTGGGCTGTGTGCACGAACCCCCCGTTCAGCCCGACCGCT
GCGCCTTATCCGGTAACTATCGTCTTGAGTCCAACCCGGTAAGACACGACTTATCGCCACTGGCAGCAGC
CACTGGTAACAGGATTAGCAGAGCGAGGTATGTAGGCGGTGCTACAGAGTTCTTGAAGTGGTGGCCTAAC
TACGGCTACACTAGAAGAACAGTATTTGGTATCTGCGCTCTGCTGAAGCCAGTTACCTTCGGAAAAAGAG
TTGGTAGCTCTTGATCCGGCAAACAAACCACCGCTGGTAGCGGTGGTTTTTTTGTTTGCAAGCAGCAGAT
TACGCGCAGAAAAAAAGGATCTCAAGAAGATCCTTTGATCTTTTCTACGGGGTCTGACGCTCAGTGGAAC
GAAAACTCACGTTAAGGGATTTTGGTCATGAGATTATCAAAAAGGATCTTCACCTAGATCCTTTTAAATT
AAAAATGAAGTTTTAAATCAATCTAAAGTATATATGAGTAAACTTGGTCTGACAGTTACCAATGCTTAAT
CAGTGAGGCACCTATCTCAGCGATCTGTCTATTTCGTTCATCCATAGTTGCATTTAAATTTCCGAACTCT
CCAAGGCCCTCGTCGGAAAATCTTCAAACCTTTCGTCCGATCCATCTTGCAGGCTACCTCTCGAACGAAC
TATCGCAAGTCTCTTGGCCGGCCTTGCGCCTTGGCTATTGCTTGGCAGCGCCTATCGCCAGGTATTACTC
CAATCCCGAATATCCGAGATCGGGATCACCCGAGAGAAGTTCAACCTACATCCTCAATCCCGATCTATCC
GAGATCCGAGGAATATCGAAATCGGGGCGCGCCTGGCCTCCGCGCCGGGTTTTGGCGCCTCCCGCGGGCG
CCCCCCTCGTCACGGCGAGCGCTGCCACGTCAGACGAAGGGCGCAGGAGCGTCCTGATCCTTCCGCCCGG
ACGCTCAGGACAGCGGCCCGCTGCTCATAAGACTCGGCCTTAGAACCCCAGTATCAGCAGAAGGACATTT
TAGGACGGGACTTGGGTGACTCTAGGGCACTGGTTTTCTTTCCAGAGAGCGGAACAGGCGAGGAAAAGTA
GTCCCTTCTCGGCGATTCTGCGGAGGGATCTCCGTGGGGCGGTGAACGCCGATGATTATATAAGGACGCG
CCGGGTGTGGCACAGCTAGTTCCGTCGCAGCCGGGATTTGGGTCGCGGTTCTTGTTTGTGGATCGCTGTG
ATCGTCACTTGGTGAGTAGCGGGCTGCTGGGCTGGCCGGGGCTTTCGTGGCCGCCGGGCCGCTCGGTGGG
ACGGAAGCGTGTGGAGAGACCGCCAAGGGCTGTAGTCTGGGTCCGCGAGCAAGGTTGCCCTGAACTGGGG
GTTGGGGGGAGCGCAGCAAAATGGCGGCTGTTCCCGAGTCTTGAATGGAAGACGCTTGTGAGGCGGGCTG
TGAGGTCGTTGAAACAAGGTGGGGGGCATGGTGGGCGGCAAGAACCCAAGGTCTTGAGCCCTTCGCTAAT
GCGGGAAAGCTCTTATTCGGGTGAGATGGGCTGGGCACCATCTGGGGACCCTGACGTGAAGTTTGTCACT
GACTGGAGAACTCGGTTTGTCGTCTGTTGCGGGGGCGGCAGTTATGGCGGTGCCGTTGGGCAGTGCACCC
GTACCTTTGGGAGCGCGCGCCCTCGTCGTGTCGTGACGTCACCCGTTCTGTTGGCTTATAATGCAGGGTG
GGGCCACCAGCCGGTAGGTGTGCGGTAGGCTTTTCTCCGTCGCAGGACGCAGGGTTCGGGCCTAGGGTAG
GCTCTCCTGAATCGACAGGCGCCGGACCTCTGGTGAGGGGAGGGATAAGTGAGGCGTCAGTTTCTTTGGT
CGGTTTTATGTACCTATCTTCTTAAGTAGCTGAAGCTCCGGTTTTGAACTATGCGCTCGGGGTTGGCGAG
TGTGTTTTGTGAAGTTTTTTAGGCACCTTTTGAAATGTAATCATTTGGGTCAATATGTAATTTTCAGTGT
TAGACTTGTAAATTGTCCGCTAAATTCTGGCCGTTTTTGGCTTTTTTGTTAGACAACATGGGTAAAAAGC
CTGAACTCACCGCGACGTCTGTCGAGAAGTTTCTGATCGAAAAGTTCGACAGCGTCTCCGACCTGATGCA
GCTCTCGGAGGGCGAAGAATCTCGTGCTTTCAGCTTCGATGTAGGAGGGCGTGGATATGTCCTGCGGGTA
AATAGCTGCGCCGATGGTTTCTACAAAGATCGTTATGTTTATCGGCACTTTGCATCCGCCGCGCTCCCGA
TTCCGGAAGTGCTTGACATTGGGGAGTTCAGCGAGAGCCTGACCTATTGCATCTCCCGCCGTGCACAGGG
TGTCACGTTGCAAGACCTGCCTGAAACCGAACTGCCCGCTGTTCTGCAGCCGGTCGCGGAGGCAATGGAT
GCCATCGCTGCCGCCGATCTTAGCCAGACGAGCGGGTTCGGCCCATTCGGACCGCAAGGAATCGGTCAAT
ACACTACATGGCGTGATTTCATATGCGCGATTGCTGATCCCCATGTGTATCACTGGCAAACTGTGATGGA
CGACACCGTCAGTGCGTCCGTCGCGCAGGCTCTCGATGAGCTGATGCTTTGGGCCGAGGACTGCCCCGAA
GTCCGGCACCTCGTGCACGCGGATTTCGGCTCCAACAATGTCCTGACGGACAATGGCCGCATAACAGCGG
TCATTGACTGGAGCGAGGCGATGTTCGGGGATTCCCAATACGAGGTCGCCAACATCTTCTTCTGGAGGCC
GTGGTTGGCTTGTATGGAGCAGCAGACGCGCTACTTCGAGCGGAGGCATCCGGAGCTTGCAGGATCGCCC
CGGCTCCGGGCGTATATGCTCCGCATTGGTCTTGACCAACTCTATCAGAGCTTGGTTGACGGCAATTTCG
ATGATGCAGCTTGGGCGCAGGGTCGATGCGACGCAATCGTCCGATCCGGAGCCGGGACTGTCGGGCGTAC
ACAAATCGCCCGCAGAAGCGCCGCCGTCTGGACCGATGGCTGTGTAGAAGTACTCGCCGATAGTGGAAAC
CGACGCCCCAGCACTCGTCCGAGGGCAAAGGAATAAGCTAGTATGTAAGCCTAGTCTTAGATAATAAAAT
CGCTATCCATCGAAGATGGATGTGTGTTGGTTTTTTGTGTGTGTAACGCTAGGCGCGCCTGGTGTACCGA
GAACGATCCTCTCAGTGCGAGTCTCGACGATCCATATCGTTGCTTGGCAGTCAGCCAGTCGGAATCCAGC
TTGGGACCCAGGAAGTCCAATCGTCAGATATTGTACTCAAGCCTGGTCACGGCAGCGTACCGATCTGTTT
AAACCTAGATATTGATAGTCTGATCGGTCAACGTATAATCGAGTCCTAGCTTTTGCAAACATCTATCAAG
AGACAGGATCAGCAGGAGGCTTTCGCATGAGTATTCAACATTTCCGTGTCGCCCTTATTCCCTTTTTTGC
GGCATTTTGCCTTCCTGTTTTTGCTCACCCAGAAACGCTGGTGAAAGTAAAAGATGCTGAAGATCAGTTG
GGTGCGCGAGTGGGTTACATCGAACTGGATCTCAACAGCGGTAAGATCCTTGAGAGTTTTCGCCCCGAAG
AACGCTTTCCAATGATGAGCACTTTTAAAGTTCTGCTATGTGGCGCGGTATTATCCCGTATTGACGCCGG
GCAAGAGCAACTCGGTCGCCGCATACACTATTCTCAGAATGACTTGGTTGAGTATTCACCAGTCACAGAA
AAGCATCTTACGGATGGCATGACAGTAAGAGAATTATGCAGTGCTGCCATAACCATGAGTGATAACACTG
CGGCCAACTTACTTCTGACAACGATTGGAGGACCGAAGGAGCTAACCGCTTTTTTGCACAACATGGGGGA
TCATGTAACTCGCCTTGATCGTTGGGAACCGGAGCTGAATGAAGCCATACCAAACGACGAGCGTGACACC
ACGATGCCTGTAGCAATGGCAACAACCTTGCGTAAACTATTAACTGGCGAACTACTTACTCTAGCTTCCC
GGCAACAGTTGATAGACTGGATGGAGGCGGATAAAGTTGCAGGACCACTTCTGCGCTCGGCCCTTCCGGC
TGGCTGGTTTATTGCTGATAAATCTGGAGCCGGTGAGCGTGGGTCTCGCGGTATCATTGCAGCACTGGGG
CCAGATGGTAAGCCCTCCCGTATCGTAGTTATCTACACGACGGGGAGTCAGGCAACTATGGATGAACGAA
ATAGACAGATCGCTGAGATAGGTGCCTCACTGATTAAGCATTGGTAACCGATTCTAGGTGCATTGGCGCA
GAAAAAAATGCCTGATGCGACGCTGCGCGTCTTATACTCCCACATATGCCAGATTCAGCAACGGATACGG
CTTCCCCAACTTGCCCACTTCCATACGTGTCCTCCTTACCAGAAATTTATCCTTAAGATCCCGAATCGTT
TAAACTCGACTCTGGCTCTATCGAATCTCCGTCGTTTCGAGCTTACGCGAACAGCCGTGGCGCTCATTTG
CTCGTCGGGCATCGAATCTCGTCAGCTATCGTCAGCTTACCTTTTTGGCAGCGATCGCGGCTCCCGACAT
CTTGGACCATTAGCTCCACAGGTATCTTCTTCCCTCTAGTGGTCATAACAGCAGCTTCAGCTACCTCTCA
ATTCAAAAAACCCCTCAAGACCCGTTTAGAGGCCCCAAGGGGTTATGCTATCAATCGTTGCGTTACACAC
ACAAAAAACCAACACACATCCATCTTCGATGGATAGCGATTTTATTATCTAACTGCTGATCGAGTGTAGC
CAGATCTAGTAATCAATTACGGGGTCATTAGTTCATAGCCCATATATGGAGTTCCGCGTTACATAACTTA
CGGTAAATGGCCCGCCTGGCTGACCGCCCAACGACCCCCGCCCATTGACGTCAATAATGACGTATGTTCC
CATAGTAACGCCAATAGGGACTTTCCATTGACGTCAATGGGTGGAGTATTTACGGTAAACTGCCCACTTG
GCAGTACATCAAGTGTATCATATGCCAAGTACGCCCCCTATTGACGTCAATGACGGTAAATGGCCCGCCT
GGCATTATGCCCAGTACATGACCTTATGGGACTTTCCTACTTGGCAGTACATCTACGTATTAGTCATCGC
TATTACCATGCTGATGCGGTTTTGGCAGTACATCAATGGGCGTGGATAGCGGTTTGACTCACGGGGATTT
CCAAGTCTCCACCCCATTGACGTCAATGGGAGTTTGTTTTGGCACCAAAATCAACGGGACTTTCCAAAAT
GTCGTAACAACTCCGCCCCATTGACGCAAATGGGCGGTAGGCGTGTACGGTGGGAGGTCTATATAAGCAG
AGCTGGTTTAGTGAACCGTCAGATCAGATCTTTGTCGATCCTACCATCCACTCGACACACCCGCCAGCGG
CCGCCACCATGTACAGCTTTGTATCTGAAGAGACAGGCACTCTCATCGTTAATTCAGTGTTGCTGTTCCT
GGCATTTGTGGTCTTCCTTTTAGTGACCCTAGCGATACTGACGGCCCTCCGGCTGTGCGCTTATTGTTGT
AACATTGTCAACGTTAGTCTCGTGAAGCCCTCGTTCTACGTTTATTCCCGCGTGAAAAATCTAAACAGCT
CCCGTGTGCCTGATCTTCTTGTCGAAAACCTTTACTTTCAGTCGATGAGTGACAAAATCATTCATCTAAC
CGATGACTCCTTTGATACAGACGTGTTGAAGGCCGATGGTGCGATACTGGTAGATTTCTGGGCTGAATGG
TGTGGCCCGTGCAAGATGATCGCACCCATTCTGGACGAGATCGCCGACGAGTATCAAGGAAAATTAACTG
TCGCTAAGCTTAATATAGATCAGAACCCAGGGACGGCACCTAAATACGGCATCAGGGGAATACCTACCCT
CCTGCTCTTTAAGAATGGGGAAGTTGCCGCGACAAAAGTGGGAGCCCTGTCTAAGGGCCAGCTAAAAGAG
TTCTTGGACGCTAACCTGGCAGGTTCAGGCTCGGGGCACATGCACCATCACCATCACCATAGCAGCGGGC
TCGTGCCACGCGGCTAAGGATCCGCAGGCCTCTGCT
